Addgene plasmid #155542: DHX58
Purpose: For use in RBP tethering screen
Depositing lab: Eugene Yeo. Depositing organization: University of California, San Diego (UCSD). Publication: Large-scale tethered function assays identify factors that regulate mRNA stability and translation. Luo EC, Nathanson JL, Tan FE, Schwartz JL, Schmok JC, Shankar A, Markmiller S, Yee BA, Sathe S, Pratt GA, Scaletta DB, Ha Y, Hill DE, Aigner S, Yeo GW. Nat Struct Mol Biol. 2020 Oct;27(10):989-1000. doi: 10.1038/s41594-020-0477-6. Epub 2020 Aug 17. PubMed 32807991.
Backbone
  Vector backbone: E2.pEF5-DEST-FL-V5-MCP
  Backbone size w/o insert (bp): 7357
  Vector type: Mammalian Expression
Growth in bacteria
  Bacterial resistance: Ampicillin, 100 μg/mL
  Growth temperature: 37°C
  Growth strain: DH5alpha
  Copy number: High Copy
Gene/Insert
  Gene/Insert name: DHX58 (alt name: Accession: JF432115)
  Species: H. sapiens (human)
  Insert size (bp): 2034
  Mutation: none
  Entrez Gene: DHX58 (a.k.a. D11LGP2, D11lgp2e, LGP2, RLR-3)
  Promoter: EF-1a
  Tag / fusion protein: V5-MCP (C terminal on backbone)
  Cloning method: Gateway Cloning
  Sequencing primers: 5′ TAATACGACTCACTATAGGG; 3′ gctcgagtctagagggc
Resource information
  A portion of this plasmid was derived from a plasmid made by: DNASU Plasmid Repository Center for Personalized Diagnostics Biodesign Institute
Terms and licenses: Academic/Nonprofit Terms; Industry Terms: Not Available to Industry
How to cite: DHX58 was a gift from Eugene Yeo (Addgene plasmid # 155542 ; http://n2t.net/addgene:155542 ; RRID:Addgene_155542)
