[The description below was written by a language model from this plasmid's Addgene catalogue record and pLannotate feature annotations shown in this document.]
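Description:
DHX58 is a mammalian expression plasmid built on the Gateway destination backbone E2.pEF5-DEST-FL-V5-MCP, made for a large-scale RNA-binding protein tethering screen. It is propagated in E. coli through a high-copy ColE1/pUC-type origin and selected with ampicillin via the β-lactamase gene. A fragment of the f1 origin and remnants of lac regulatory sequence are also annotated in the backbone.

The payload is the unmutated human DHX58 open reading frame (also called LGP2, about 2 kb), a RIG-I-like helicase that modulates RIG-I and MDA5 antiviral signalling but lacks the CARD domain needed to trigger signalling itself. The ORF was introduced by Gateway recombination and is flanked by attB1 and attB2 sites. It is driven by the strong constitutive EF-1α promoter, with a T7 promoter just upstream of the insert. Downstream of attB2, the backbone supplies a C-terminal V5 epitope tag followed by the bacteriophage MS2 coat protein (MCP), and the unit ends in a bGH polyadenylation signal. MCP binds MS2 RNA stem-loops, so the fusion can be recruited to a reporter transcript carrying such hairpins. This lets the effect of artificially tethered DHX58 on mRNA stability or translation be measured, while V5 allows detection of the fusion protein.

The feature table also shows an FRT site immediately ahead of a hygromycin resistance coding sequence with an SV40 polyadenylation signal. No intact promoter is annotated directly upstream of it. This layout is typical of Flp recombinase-mediated integration into a genomic FRT landing site, although the record does not state that the plasmid is used this way.
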