Features (pLannotate 1.2.2; 24 found; start..end, strand, type, name):
      3..21      +  enhancer       CMV enhancer (fragment): human cytomegalovirus immediate early enhancer
     46..112     +  CDS            small t antigen (fragment): SV40 (simian virus 40) small t antigen
    119..1297    +  promoter       EF-1α promoter: strong constitutive promoter for human elongation factor EF-1α
   1314..1332    +  promoter       T7 promoter: promoter for bacteriophage T7 RNA polymerase
   1412..1429    +  protein_bind   attB1 (fragment): mutant version of attB; core recombination site for the Gateway® BP reaction BP Clonase™
   1435..3468    +  CDS            DHX58: DHX58_HUMAN - Also known as D11LGP2E, LGP2. Experimental evidence at protein level: Swiss-Prot protein existence level 1. Acts as a regulator of DDX58/RIG-I and IFIH1/MDA5 mediated antiviral signaling. Cannot initiate antiviral signaling as it lacks the CARD domain required for activating MAVS/IPS1-dependent signaling events. Can have both negative and positive regulatory functions related to DDX58/RIG-I and IFIH1/MDA5 signaling and this role in regulating signaling may be complex and could probably depend on characteristics of the infecting virus or target cells, or both. Its inhibitory actio
   3471..3494    -  protein_bind   attB2: mutant version of attB; recombination site for the Gateway® BP reaction BP Clonase™
   3619..3660    +  CDS            V5 tag: epitope tag from simian virus 5
   3673..4059    +  CDS            MS2: bacteriophage MS2 coat protein binds to a specific stem-loop structure in the viral RNA (Peabody, 1993)
   4121..4345    +  polyA_signal   bGH poly(A) signal: bovine growth hormone polyadenylation signal
   4349..4370    +  promoter       SV40 promoter (fragment): SV40 enhancer and early promoter
   4391..4624    +  rep_origin     f1 ori (fragment) (sequence partly withheld): f1 bacteriophage origin of replication; arrow indicates direction of (+) strand synthesis
   4629..4676    +  protein_bind   FRT: FLP-mediated recombination occurs in the 8-bp core sequence TCTAGAAA (Turan and Bode, 2011). FLP recombinase from the Saccharomyces cerevisiae 2μ plasmid
   4684..5706    +  CDS            HygR: aminoglycoside phosphotransferase from E. coli; aph(4)-Ia; confers resistance to hygromycin
   5716..5841    +  CDS            ble (fragment): BLE_KLEPN - Experimental evidence at protein level: Swiss-Prot protein existence level 1. Binding protein with a strong affinity to the bleomycin family of antibiotics. Binds to CL990; an antimitotic-antibiotic compound. From Klebsiella pneumoniae.
   5836..5957    +  polyA_signal   SV40 poly(A) signal: SV40 polyadenylation signal
   6030..6046    -  protein_bind   lac operator: The lac repressor binds to the lac operator to inhibit transcription in E. coli. This inhibition can be relieved by adding lactose or isopropyl-β-D-thiogalactopyranoside (IPTG). lac repressor encoded by lacI
   6054..6084    -  promoter       lac promoter: promoter for the E. coli lac operon
   6099..6120    -  protein_bind   CAP binding site: CAP binding activates transcription in the presence of cAMP. E. coli catabolite activator protein
   6133..6225    -  CDS            lacI (fragment): lac repressor; lacI; The lac repressor binds to the lac operator to inhibit transcription in E. coli. This inhibition can be relieved by adding lactose or isopropyl-β-D-thiogalactopyranoside (IPTG).
   6408..6996    -  rep_origin     ori: high-copy-number ColE1/pMB1/pBR322/pUC origin of replication
   7167..8027    -  CDS            AmpR: β-lactamase; bla; confers resistance to ampicillin, carbenicillin, and related antibiotics
   8028..8132    -  promoter       AmpR promoter: bla
   8191..8243    -  misc_feature   bom (fragment): basis of mobility region from pBR322
>Addgene plasmid #155542 | DHX58 | addgene full sequence | sequence record 376750 | Addgene NGS Result
TTGACATTGATTATTGACTAGGCTTTTGCAAAAAGCTTTGCAAAGATGGATAAAGTTTTAAACAGAGAGG
AATCTTTGCAGCTAATGGACCTTCTAGGTCTTGAAAGGAGTGGGAATTGGCTCCGGTGCCCGTCAGTGGG
CAGAGCGCACATCGCCCACAGTCCCCGAGAAGTTGGGGGGAGGGGTCGGCAATTGAACCGGTGCCTAGAG
AAGGTGGCGCGGGGTAAACTGGGAAAGTGATGTCGTGTACTGGCTCCGCCTTTTTCCCGAGGGTGGGGGA
GAACCGTATATAAGTGCAGTAGTCGCCGTGAACGTTCTTTTTCGCAACGGGTTTGCCGCCAGAACACAGG
TAAGTGCCGTGTGTGGTTCCCGCGGGCCTGGCCTCTTTACGGGTTATGGCCCTTGCGTGCCTTGAATTAC
TTCCACCTGGCTGCAGTACGTGATTCTTGATCCCGAGCTTCGGGTTGGAAGTGGGTGGGAGAGTTCGAGG
CCTTGCGCTTAAGGAGCCCCTTCGCCTCGTGCTTGAGTTGAGGCCTGGCCTGGGCGCTGGGGCCGCCGCG
TGCGAATCTGGTGGCACCTTCGCGCCTGTCTCGCTGCTTTCGATAAGTCTCTAGCCATTTAAAATTTTTG
ATGACCTGCTGCGACGCTTTTTTTCTGGCAAGATAGTCTTGTAAATGCGGGCCAAGATCTGCACACTGGT
ATTTCGGTTTTTGGGGCCGCGGGCGGCGACGGGGCCCGTGCGTCCCAGCGCACATGTTCGGCGAGGCGGG
GCCTGCGAGCGCGGCCACCGAGAATCGGACGGGGGTAGTCTCAAGCTGGCCGGCCTGCTCTGGTGCCTGG
CCTCGCGCCGCCGTGTATCGCCCCGCCCTGGGCGGCAAGGCTGGCCCGGTCGGCACCAGTTGCGTGAGCG
GAAAGATGGCCGCTTCCCGGCCCTGCTGCAGGGAGCTCAAAATGGAGGACGCGGCGCTCGGGAGAGCGGG
CGGGTGAGTCACCCACACAAAGGAAAAGGGCCTTTCCGTCCTCAGCCGTCGCTTCATGTGACTCCACGGA
GTACCGGGCGCCGTCCAGGCACCTCGATTAGTTCTCGAGCTTTTGGAGTACGTCGTCTTTAGGTTGGGGG
GAGGGGTTTTATGCGATGGAGTTTCCCCACACTGAGTGGGTGGAGACTGAAGTTAGGCCAGCTTGGCACT
TGATGTAATTCTCCTTGGAATTTGCCCTTTTTGAGTTTGGATCTTGGTTCATTCTCAAGCCTCAGACAGT
GGTTCAAAGTTTTTTTCTTCCATTTCAGGTGTCGTGAGGAATTAGCTTGGTACTAATACGACTCACTATA
GGGAGACCCAAGCTGGCTAGGTAAGCTTGGTACCGAGCTCGGATCCACTAGTCCAGTGTGGTGGAATTCT
GCAGATATCAACAAGTTTGTACAAAAAAGTTGGCATGGAGCTTCGGTCCTACCAATGGGAGGTGATCATG
CCTGCCCTGGAGGGCAAGAATATCATCATCTGGCTGCCCACGGGTGCCGGGAAGACCCGGGCGGCTGCTT
ATGTGGCCAAGCGGCACCTAGAGACTGTGGATGGAGCCAAGGTGGTTGTATTGGTCAACAGGGTGCACCT
GGTGACCCAGCATGGTGAAGAGTTCAGGCGCATGCTGGATGGACGCTGGACCGTGACAACCCTGAGTGGG
GACATGGGACCACGTGCTGGCTTTGGCCACCTGGCCCGGTGCCATGACCTGCTCATCTGCACAGCAGAGC
TTCTGCAGATGGCACTGACCAGCCCCGAGGAGGAGGAGCACGTGGAGCTCACTGTCTTCTCCCTGATCGT
GGTGGATGAGTGCCACCACACGCACAAGGACACCGTCTACAACGTCATCATGAGCCAGTACCTAGAACTT
AAACTCCAGAGGGCACAGCCGCTACCCCAGGTGCTGGGTCTCACAGCCTCCCCAGGCACTGGCGGGGCCT
CCAAACTCGATGGGGCCATCAACCACGTCCTGCAGCTCTGTGCCAACTTGGACACGTGGTGCATCATGTC
ACCCCAGAACTGCTGCCCCCAGCTGCAGGAGCACAGCCAACAGCCTTGCAAACAGTACAACCTCTGCCAC
AGGCGCAGCCAGGATCCGTTTGGGGACTTGCTGAAGAAGCTCATGGACCAAATCCATGACCACCTGGAGA
TGCCTGAGTTGAGCCGGAAATTTGGGACGCAAATGTATGAGCAGCAGGTGGTGAAGCTGAGTGAGGCTGC
GGCTTTGGCTGGGCTTCAGGAGCAACGGGTGTATGCGCTTCACCTGAGGCGCTACAATGACGCGCTGCTC
ATCCATGACACCGTCCGCGCCGTGGATGCCTTGGCTGCGCTGCAGGATTTCTATCACAGGGAGCACGTCA
CTAAAACCCAGATCCTGTGTGCCGAGCGCCGGCTGCTGGCCCTGTTCGATGACCGCAAGAATGAGCTGGC
CCACTTGGCAACTCATGGCCCAGAGAATCCAAAACTGGAGATGCTGGAAAAGATCCTGCAAAGGCAGTTC
AGTAGCTCTAACAGCCCTCGGGGTATCATCTTCACCCGCACCCGCCAAAGCGCACACTCCCTCCTGCTCT
GGCTCCAGCAGCAGCAGGGCCTGCAGACTGTGGACATCCGGGCCCAGCTACTGATTGGGGCTGGGAACAG
CAGCCAGAGCACCCACATGACCCAGAGGGACCAGCAAGAAGTGATCCAGAAGTTCCAAGATGGAACCCTG
AACCTTCTGGTGGCCACGAGTGTGGCGGAGGAGGGGCTGGACATCCCACATTGCAATGTGGTGGTGCGTT
ATGGGCTCTTGACCAATGAAATCTCCATGGTCCAGGCCAGGGGCCGTGCCCGGGCCGATCAGAGTGTATA
CGCGTTTGTAGCAACTGAAGGTAGCCGGGAGCTGAAGCGGGAGCTGATCAACGAGGCGCTGGAGACGCTG
ATGGAGCAGGCAGTGGCTGCTGTGCAGAAAATGGACCAGGCCGAGTACCAGGCCAAGATCCGGGATCTGC
AGCAGGCAGCCTTGACCAAGCGGGCGGCCCAGGCAGCCCAGCGGGAGAACCAGCGGCAGCAGTTCCCAGT
GGAGCACGTGCAGCTACTCTGCATCAACTGCATGGTGGCTGTGGGCCATGGCAGCGACCTGCGGAAGGTG
GAGGGCACCCACCATGTCAATGTGAACCCCAACTTCTCGAACTACTATAATGTCTCCAGGGATCCTGTGG
TCATCAACAAAGTCTTCAAGGACTGGAAGCCTGGGGGTGTCATCAGCTGCAGGAACTGTGGGGAGGTCTG
GGGTCTGCAGATGATCTACAAGTCAGTGAAGCTGCCAGTGCTCAAAGTCCGCAGCATGCTGCTGGAGACC
CCTCAGGGGCGGATCCAGGCCAAAAAGTGGTCCCGCGTGCCCTTCTCCGTGCCTGACTTTGACTTCCTGC
AGCATTGTGCCGAGAACTTGTCGGACCTCTCCCTGGACTGCCCAACTTTCTTGTACAAAGTGGTTGATAT
CCAGCACAGTGGCGGCCGCTCGAGTCTAGAGGGCCCGCGGTTCGAAACCAGCGGAGGCGGCGGAAGCGGG
GGAGGAGGCAGCGGCGGAGGCGGCAGCGGGGGCGGCGGAAGCGCTACCGGTAAGCCTATCCCTAACCCTC
TCCTCGGTCTCGATTCTACGCGTACCGGTATGGCTTCTAACTTTACTCAGTTCGTTCTCGTCGACAATGG
CGGAACTGGCGACGTGACTGTCGCCCCAAGCAACTTCGCTAACGGGGTCGCTGAATGGATCAGCTCTAAC
TCGCGATCACAGGCTTACAAAGTAACCTGTAGCGTTCGTCAGAGCTCTGCGCAGAATCGCAAATACACCA
TCAAAGTCGAGGTGCCTAAAGTGGCAACCCAGACTGTTGGTGGTGAAGAGCTTCCTGTAGCCGGATGGAG
ATCTTACTTAAATATGGAACTAACCATTCCAATTTTCGCCACGAATTCCGACTGCGAGCTTATTGTTAAG
GCAATGCAAGGTCTCCTAAAAGATGGAAACCCGATTCCCTCGGCCATCGCGGCCAACTCCGGCATCTACG
GAGGTGGAGGTGGATCTCGTACGGGTTAGTAATGAGTTTAAACCCGCTGATCAGCCTCGACTGTGCCTTC
TAGTTGCCAGCCATCTGTTGTTTGCCCCTCCCCCGTGCCTTCCTTGACCCTGGAAGGTGCCACTCCCACT
GTCCTTTCCTAATAAAATGAGGAAATTGCATCGCATTGTCTGAGTAGGTGTCATTCTATTCTGGGGGGTG
GGGTGGGGCAGGACAGCAAGGGGGAGGATTGGGAAGACAATAGCAGGCATGCTGGGGATGCGGTGGGCTC
TATGGCTTCTGAGGCGGAAAGAACCAGCTGGGGCTCTAGGGGGTATCCCC
[124 nt withheld, positions 4391-4514]
C
[91 nt withheld, positions 4516-4606]
AGGGTGATGGTTCACGTACCTAGAAGTTCCTATTCCGAAGTTCCTATTCTCTAGAAAGTATAGGAACTTC
CTTGGCCAAAAAGCCTGAACTCACCGCGACGTCTGTCGAGAAGTTTCTGATCGAAAAGTTCGACAGCGTC
TCCGACCTGATGCAGCTCTCGGAGGGCGAAGAATCTCGTGCTTTCAGCTTCGATGTAGGAGGGCGTGGAT
ATGTCCTGCGGGTAAATAGCTGCGCCGATGGTTTCTACAAAGATCGTTATGTTTATCGGCACTTTGCATC
GGCCGCGCTCCCGATTCCGGAAGTGCTTGACATTGGGGAATTCAGCGAGAGCCTGACCTATTGCATCTCC
CGCCGTGCACAGGGTGTCACGTTGCAAGACCTGCCTGAAACCGAACTGCCCGCTGTTCTGCAGCCGGTCG
CGGAGGCCATGGATGCGATCGCTGCGGCCGATCTTAGCCAGACGAGCGGGTTCGGCCCATTCGGACCGCA
AGGAATCGGTCAATACACTACATGGCGTGATTTCATATGCGCGATTGCTGATCCCCATGTGTATCACTGG
CAAACTGTGATGGACGACACCGTCAGTGCGTCCGTCGCGCAGGCTCTCGATGAGCTGATGCTTTGGGCCG
AGGACTGCCCCGAAGTCCGGCACCTCGTGCACGCGGATTTCGGCTCCAACAATGTCCTGACGGACAATGG
CCGCATAACAGCGGTCATTGACTGGAGCGAGGCGATGTTCGGGGATTCCCAATACGAGGTCGCCAACATC
TTCTTCTGGAGGCCGTGGTTGGCTTGTATGGAGCAGCAGACGCGCTACTTCGAGCGGAGGCATCCGGAGC
TTGCAGGATCGCCGCGGCTCCGGGCGTATATGCTCCGCATTGGTCTTGACCAACTCTATCAGAGCTTGGT
TGACGGCAATTTCGATGATGCAGCTTGGGCGCAGGGTCGATGCGACGCAATCGTCCGATCCGGAGCCGGG
ACTGTCGGGCGTACACAAATCGCCCGCAGAAGCGCGGCCGTCTGGACCGATGGCTGTGTAGAAGTACTCG
CCGATAGTGGAAACCGACGCCCCAGCACTCGTCCGAGGGCAAAGGAATAGCACGTACTACGAGATTTCGA
TTCCACCGCCGCCTTCTATGAAAGGTTGGGCTTCGGAATCGTTTTCCGGGACGCCGGCTGGATGATCCTC
CAGCGCGGGGATCTCATGCTGGAGTTCTTCGCCCACCCCAACTTGTTTATTGCAGCTTATAATGGTTACA
AATAAAGCAATAGCATCACAAATTTCACAAATAAAGCATTTTTTTCACTGCATTCTAGTTGTGGTTTGTC
CAAACTCATCAATGTATCTTATCATGTCTGTATACCGTCGACCTCTAGCTAGAGCTTGGCGTAATCATGG
TCATAGCTGTTTCCTGTGTGAAATTGTTATCCGCTCACAATTCCACACAACATACGAGCCGGAAGCATAA
AGTGTAAAGCCTGGGGTGCCTAATGAGTGAGCTAACTCACATTAATTGCGTTGCGCTCACTGCCCGCTTT
CCAGTCGGGAAACCTGTCGTGCCAGCTGCATTAATGAATCGGCCAACGCGCGGGGAGAGGCGGTTTGCGT
ATTGGGCGCTCTTCCGCTTCCTCGCTCACTGACTCGCTGCGCTCGGTCGTTCGGCTGCGGCGAGCGGTAT
CAGCTCACTCAAAGGCGGTAATACGGTTATCCACAGAATCAGGGGATAACGCAGGAAAGAACATGTGAGC
AAAAGGCCAGCAAAAGGCCAGGAACCGTAAAAAGGCCGCGTTGCTGGCGTTTTTCCATAGGCTCCGCCCC
CCTGACGAGCATCACAAAAATCGACGCTCAAGTCAGAGGTGGCGAAACCCGACAGGACTATAAAGATACC
AGGCGTTTCCCCCTGGAAGCTCCCTCGTGCGCTCTCCTGTTCCGACCCTGCCGCTTACCGGATACCTGTC
CGCCTTTCTCCCTTCGGGAAGCGTGGCGCTTTCTCATAGCTCACGCTGTAGGTATCTCAGTTCGGTGTAG
GTCGTTCGCTCCAAGCTGGGCTGTGTGCACGAACCCCCCGTTCAGCCCGACCGCTGCGCCTTATCCGGTA
ACTATCGTCTTGAGTCCAACCCGGTAAGACACGACTTATCGCCACTGGCAGCAGCCACTGGTAACAGGAT
TAGCAGAGCGAGGTATGTAGGCGGTGCTACAGAGTTCTTGAAGTGGTGGCCTAACTACGGCTACACTAGA
AGAACAGTATTTGGTATCTGCGCTCTGCTGAAGCCAGTTACCTTCGGAAAAAGAGTTGGTAGCTCTTGAT
CCGGCAAACAAACCACCGCTGGTAGCGGTGGTTTTTTTGTTTGCAAGCAGCAGATTACGCGCAGAAAAAA
AGGATCTCAAGAAGATCCTTTGATCTTTTCTACGGGGTCTGACGCTCAGTGGAACGAAAACTCACGTTAA
GGGATTTTGGTCATGAGATTATCAAAAAGGATCTTCACCTAGATCCTTTTAAATTAAAAATGAAGTTTTA
AATCAATCTAAAGTATATATGAGTAAACTTGGTCTGACAGTTACCAATGCTTAATCAGTGAGGCACCTAT
CTCAGCGATCTGTCTATTTCGTTCATCCATAGTTGCCTGACTCCCCGTCGTGTAGATAACTACGATACGG
GAGGGCTTACCATCTGGCCCCAGTGCTGCAATGATACCGCGAGACCCACGCTCACCGGCTCCAGATTTAT
CAGCAATAAACCAGCCAGCCGGAAGGGCCGAGCGCAGAAGTGGTCCTGCAACTTTATCCGCCTCCATCCA
GTCTATTAATTGTTGCCGGGAAGCTAGAGTAAGTAGTTCGCCAGTTAATAGTTTGCGCAACGTTGTTGCC
ATTGCTACAGGCATCGTGGTGTCACGCTCGTCGTTTGGTATGGCTTCATTCAGCTCCGGTTCCCAACGAT
CAAGGCGAGTTACATGATCCCCCATGTTGTGCAAAAAAGCGGTTAGCTCCTTCGGTCCTCCGATCGTTGT
CAGAAGTAAGTTGGCCGCAGTGTTATCACTCATGGTTATGGCAGCACTGCATAATTCTCTTACTGTCATG
CCATCCGTAAGATGCTTTTCTGTGACTGGTGAGTACTCAACCAAGTCATTCTGAGAATAGTGTATGCGGC
GACCGAGTTGCTCTTGCCCGGCGTCAATACGGGATAATACCGCGCCACATAGCAGAACTTTAAAAGTGCT
CATCATTGGAAAACGTTCTTCGGGGCGAAAACTCTCAAGGATCTTACCGCTGTTGAGATCCAGTTCGATG
TAACCCACTCGTGCACCCAACTGATCTTCAGCATCTTTTACTTTCACCAGCGTTTCTGGGTGAGCAAAAA
CAGGAAGGCAAAATGCCGCAAAAAAGGGAATAAGGGCGACACGGAAATGTTGAATACTCATACTCTTCCT
TTTTCAATATTATTGAAGCATTTATCAGGGTTATTGTCTCATGAGCGGATACATATTTGAATGTATTTAG
AAAAATAAACAAATAGGGGTTCCGCGCACATTTCCCCGAAAAGTGCCACCTGACGTCGACGGATCGGGAG
ATCTCCCGATCCCCTATGGTGCACTCTCAGTACAATCTGCTCTGATGCCGCATAGTTAAGCCAGTATCTG
CTCCCTGCTTGTGTGTTGGAGGTCGCTGAGTAGTGCGCGAGCAAAATTTAAGCTACAACAAGGCAAGGCT
TGACCGACAATTGCATGAAGAATCTGCTTAGGGTTAGGCGTTTTGCGCTGCTTCGCGATGTACGGGCCAG
ATATACGCG
