>Addgene plasmid #155542 | DHX58 | depositor partial sequence | sequence record 300946 | Insert Sequence
ATGGAGCTTCGGTCCTACCAATGGGAGGTGATCATGCCTGCCCTGGAGGGCAAGAATATCATCATCTGGC
TGCCCACGGGTGCCGGGAAGACCCGGGCGGCTGCTTATGTGGCCAAGCGGCACCTAGAGACTGTGGATGG
AGCCAAGGTGGTTGTATTGGTCAACAGGGTGCACCTGGTGACCCAGCATGGTGAAGAGTTCAGGCGCATG
CTGGATGGACGCTGGACCGTGACAACCCTGAGTGGGGACATGGGACCACGTGCTGGCTTTGGCCACCTGG
CCCGGTGCCATGACCTGCTCATCTGCACAGCAGAGCTTCTGCAGATGGCACTGACCAGCCCCGAGGAGGA
GGAGCACGTGGAGCTCACTGTCTTCTCCCTGATCGTGGTGGATGAGTGCCACCACACGCACAAGGACACC
GTCTACAACGTCATCATGAGCCAGTACCTAGAACTTAAACTCCAGAGGGCACAGCCGCTACCCCAGGTGC
TGGGTCTCACAGCCTCCCCAGGCACTGGCGGGGCCTCCAAACTCGATGGGGCCATCAACCACGTCCTGCA
GCTCTGTGCCAACTTGGACACGTGGTGCATCATGTCACCCCAGAACTGCTGCCCCCAGCTGCAGGAGCAC
AGCCAACAGCCTTGCAAACAGTACAACCTCTGCCACAGGCGCAGCCAGGATCCGTTTGGGGACTTGCTGA
AGAAGCTCATGGACCAAATCCATGACCACCTGGAGATGCCTGAGTTGAGCCGGAAATTTGGGACGCAAAT
GTATGAGCAGCAGGTGGTGAAGCTGAGTGAGGCTGCGGCTTTGGCTGGGCTTCAGGAGCAACGGGTGTAT
GCGCTTCACCTGAGGCGCTACAATGACGCGCTGCTCATCCATGACACCGTCCGCGCCGTGGATGCCTTGG
CTGCGCTGCAGGATTTCTATCACAGGGAGCACGTCACTAAAACCCAGATCCTGTGTGCCGAGCGCCGGCT
GCTGGCCCTGTTCGATGACCGCAAGAATGAGCTGGCCCACTTGGCAACTCATGGCCCAGAGAATCCAAAA
CTGGAGATGCTGGAAAAGATCCTGCAAAGGCAGTTCAGTAGCTCTAACAGCCCTCGGGGTATCATCTTCA
CCCGCACCCGCCAAAGCGCACACTCCCTCCTGCTCTGGCTCCAGCAGCAGCAGGGCCTGCAGACTGTGGA
CATCCGGGCCCAGCTACTGATTGGGGCTGGGAACAGCAGCCAGAGCACCCACATGACCCAGAGGGACCAG
CAAGAAGTGATCCAGAAGTTCCAAGATGGAACCCTGAACCTTCTGGTGGCCACGAGTGTGGCGGAGGAGG
GGCTGGACATCCCACATTGCAATGTGGTGGTGCGTTATGGGCTCTTGACCAATGAAATCTCCATGGTCCA
GGCCAGGGGCCGTGCCCGGGCCGATCAGAGTGTATACGCGTTTGTAGCAACTGAAGGTAGCCGGGAGCTG
AAGCGGGAGCTGATCAACGAGGCGCTGGAGACGCTGATGGAGCAGGCAGTGGCTGCTGTGCAGAAAATGG
ACCAGGCCGAGTACCAGGCCAAGATCCGGGATCTGCAGCAGGCAGCCTTGACCAAGCGGGCGGCCCAGGC
AGCCCAGCGGGAGAACCAGCGGCAGCAGTTCCCAGTGGAGCACGTGCAGCTACTCTGCATCAACTGCATG
GTGGCTGTGGGCCATGGCAGCGACCTGCGGAAGGTGGAGGGCACCCACCATGTCAATGTGAACCCCAACT
TCTCGAACTACTATAATGTCTCCAGGGATCCTGTGGTCATCAACAAAGTCTTCAAGGACTGGAAGCCTGG
GGGTGTCATCAGCTGCAGGAACTGTGGGGAGGTCTGGGGTCTGCAGATGATCTACAAGTCAGTGAAGCTG
CCAGTGCTCAAAGTCCGCAGCATGCTGCTGGAGACCCCTCAGGGGCGGATCCAGGCCAAAAAGTGGTCCC
GCGTGCCCTTCTCCGTGCCTGACTTTGACTTCCTGCAGCATTGTGCCGAGAACTTGTCGGACCTCTCCCT
GGAC
